>Addgene plasmid #13417 | pFbx15(-544/-527)-TK-Luc/Oct-m | addgene partial sequence | sequence record 19794 | RVprimer3 5'-CTAGCAAAATAGGCTGTCCC-3'
GTACCGAGCTCTTACGCGTCCCAGATGTGCTCCCTCATAACAATGGGATCTGCCGCCCCGACTGCATCTG
CGTGTTCGAATTCGCCAATGACAAGACGCTGGGCGGGGTTTGTGTCATCATAGAACTAAAGACATGCAAA
TATATTTCTTCCGGGGACACCGCCAGCAAACGCGAGCAACGGGCCACGGGGATGAAGCAGAAGCTTGGCA
TTCCGGTACTGTTGGTAAAGCCACCATGGAAGACGCCAAAAACATAAAGAAAGGCCCGGCGCCATTCTAT
CCGCTGGAAGATGGAACCGCTGGAGAGCAACTGCATAAGGCTATGAAGAGATACGCCCTGGTTCCTGGAA
CAATTGCTTTTACAGATGCACATATCGAGGTGGACATCACTTACGCTGAGTACTTCGAAATGTCCGTTCG
GTTGGCAGAAGCTATGAAACGATATGGGCTGAATACAAATCACAGAATCGTCGTATGCAGTGAAAACTCT
CTTCAATTCTTTATGCCGGTGTTGGGCGCGTTATTTATCGGAGTTGCAGTTGCGCCCGCGAACGACATTT
ATAATGAACGTGAATTGCTCAACAGTATGGGCATTTCGCAGCCTACCGTGGTGTTCGTTTCCAAAAAGGG
GTTGCAAAAAATTTTGAACGTGCAAAAAAAGCTCCCAATCATCCAAAAAATTATTATCATGGATTCTAAA
ACGGATTACCAGGGATTTCAGTCGATGTACACGTTCGTCACATCTCATCTACCTCCCGGTTTTAATGAAT
ACGATTTTGTGCCAGAGTCCTTCGATAGGGACAAGACAATTGCACTGATCATGAACTCCTCTGGATCTAC
TGGTCTGCCTAAAGGTGTCGCTCTGCCTCATAGAACTGCCTGCGTGAGATTCTCGCATG
