[The description below was written by a language model from this plasmid's Addgene catalogue record.]
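Description:
pFbx15(-544/-527)-TK-Luc/Oct-m is a mammalian luciferase reporter plasmid built on the commercial pTAL-Luc backbone (about 5 kb). It is maintained in E. coli as a high-copy plasmid under ampicillin selection. The record lists no mammalian selection marker, which fits a construct meant for transient transfection assays. As the name indicates, the reporter unit is a minimal TK (thymidine kinase) promoter placed upstream of a luciferase gene. A minimal promoter of this kind gives low basal expression on its own, so luciferase output mainly reflects the activity of whatever enhancer element is placed in front of it.

The insert is a very short fragment of roughly 20 bp from the upstream region of the mouse Fbx15 gene. By the plasmid name, it spans positions -544 to -527 relative to the gene. It was cloned between MluI and BglII sites, with the MluI site retained and the BglII site destroyed. In this version ("Oct-m") the Oct4 binding site within the element has been mutated, although the record does not give the exact base changes.

The associated work identified Fbx15 as a target of Oct3/4 in embryonic stem cells. This plasmid therefore most likely serves as the binding-site-mutant control in enhancer assays. Comparing its luciferase activity with that of a corresponding unmutated element would test whether the enhancer depends on Oct3/4 binding. No feature table was supplied, so the origin of replication, polyadenylation signals and other backbone details are not documented here.
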