Addgene plasmid #13417: pFbx15(-544/-527)-TK-Luc/Oct-m
Depositing lab: Shinya Yamanaka. Depositing organization: Kyoto University, Center for iPS Cell Research and Application. Publication: Fbx15 is a novel target of Oct3/4 but is dispensable for embryonic stem cell self-renewal and mouse development. Tokuzawa Y, Kaiho E, Maruyama M, Takahashi K, Mitsui K, Maeda M, Niwa H, Yamanaka S. Mol Cell Biol. 2003 Apr . 23(8):2699-708. 10.1128/MCB.23.8.2699-2708.2003 PubMed 12665572.
Backbone
  Vector backbone: pTAL-Luc
  Backbone manufacturer: Clonetech
  Backbone size w/o insert (bp): 5000
  Vector type: Mammalian Expression, Luciferase
Growth in bacteria
  Bacterial resistance: Ampicillin, 100 μg/mL
  Growth temperature: 37°C
  Growth strain: DH5alpha
  Copy number: High Copy
Gene/Insert
  Gene/Insert name: Upstream region of mouse Fbx15 gene
  Species: M. musculus (mouse)
  Insert size (bp): 20
  Mutation: Mutated in Oct4 binding site
  Cloning method: Restriction Enzyme; 5′ cloning site MluI (not destroyed); 3′ cloning site BglII (destroyed during cloning)
  Sequencing primers: 5′ pGV-2U
Terms and licenses: Academic/Nonprofit Terms; Industry Terms: Not Available to Industry
Depositor comments: The sequence of primer pGV-2U is ACT AAC ATA CGC TCT CCA TCA A.
How to cite: pFbx15(-544/-527)-TK-Luc/Oct-m was a gift from Shinya Yamanaka (Addgene plasmid # 13417 ; http://n2t.net/addgene:13417 ; RRID:Addgene_13417)
